Addgene plasmid #193717: pB80-hsKIF5B(1-560)-Rigor-2xmNeongreen-FRB
Purpose: Rapalog-inducible coupling to human kinesin-1 (KIF5B aa1-560) via FRB to anchor microtubules
Depositing lab: Lukas Kapitein. Depositing organization: Utrecht University. Publication: Local changes in microtubule network mobility instruct neuronal polarization and axon specification. Burute M, Jansen KI, Mihajlovic M, Vermonden T, Kapitein LC. Sci Adv. 2022 Nov 4;8(44):eabo2343. doi: 10.1126/sciadv.abo2343. Epub 2022 Nov 4. PubMed 36332030.
Backbone
  Vector backbone: B-actin
  Vector type: Mammalian Expression
Growth in bacteria
  Bacterial resistance: Ampicillin, 100 μg/mL
  Growth temperature: 37°C
  Growth strain: DH5alpha
  Copy number: High Copy
Gene/Insert
  Gene/Insert name: hsKIF5B(1-560)-Rigor-2xmNeongreen-FRB
  Species: H. sapiens (human), Synthetic
  Mutation: hsKIF5B(aa1-560), RIGOR: G234A
  Entrez Gene: KIF5B (a.k.a. HEL-S-61, KINH, KNS, KNS1, UKHC)
  Promoter: Chicken beta-actin
  Tag / fusion protein: 2xmNeongreen-FRB (C terminal on insert)
  Cloning method: Restriction Enzyme; 5′ cloning site unknown (unknown if destroyed)
Terms and licenses: Academic/Nonprofit Terms; Industry Terms: Not Available to Industry
Depositor comments: internal plasmid ID: pKJ066
How to cite: pB80-hsKIF5B(1-560)-Rigor-2xmNeongreen-FRB was a gift from Lukas Kapitein (Addgene plasmid # 193717 ; http://n2t.net/addgene:193717 ; RRID:Addgene_193717)
