[The description below was written by a language model from this plasmid's Addgene catalogue record and pLannotate feature annotations shown in this document.]
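Description:
pB80-hsKIF5B(1-560)-Rigor-2xmNeongreen-FRB is a mammalian expression plasmid of about 8.8 kb built on a β-actin promoter backbone. It is propagated in E. coli through a high-copy ColE1/pUC-type origin and selected with ampicillin via the β-lactamase gene. Fragments of lacI, lacZα, rop and bom, along with a lac promoter/operator, are cloning-vector remnants with no evident role in the payload. Expression in mammalian cells is driven by the chicken β-actin promoter followed by an intron annotated as a chicken β-actin/rabbit β-globin chimera, and transcripts are terminated by an SV40 polyadenylation signal.

The insert encodes the first 560 residues of human kinesin-1 heavy chain KIF5B, a truncation that keeps the motor domain and part of the stalk but lacks the C-terminal tail. It carries the G234A "rigor" mutation, which is generally understood to lock the motor tightly onto microtubules without stepping, so the protein acts as a static microtubule binder rather than a transporter. The C-terminus is fused to mNeonGreen for fluorescence imaging and to FRB, annotated here as the T2098L variant that binds rapalogs such as AP21967. The name and catalogue entry indicate two tandem mNeonGreen copies, whereas the automated annotation marks only one, in a span that leaves little room for a second, so the copy number is not confirmed by the feature table.

Adding rapalog dimerises FRB with an FKBP-tagged partner supplied from another construct, coupling that partner to the microtubule-bound rigor kinesin. The stated purpose is inducible anchoring of microtubules, and the associated work concerned microtubule network mobility during neuronal polarisation and axon specification.
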