Features (pLannotate 1.2.2; 17 found; start..end, strand, type, name):
   1042..2721    +  CDS            KIF5B (fragment): KINH_HUMAN - Also known as KNS, KNS1. Experimental evidence at protein level: Swiss-Prot protein existence level 1. Microtubule-dependent motor required for normal distribution of mitochondria and lysosomes. Can induce formation of neurite-like membrane protrusions in non-neuronal cells in a ZFYVE27-dependent manner (By similarity). Regulates centrosome and nuclear positioning during mitotic entry. During the G2 phase of the cell cycle in a BICD2- dependent manner, antagonizes dynein function and drives the separation of nuclei and centrosomes (PubMed:20386726). Required for anterograde axonal
   2752..3459    +  CDS            mNeonGreen: mNeonGreen is a basic (constitutively fluorescent) green/yellow fluorescent protein published in 2013, derived from Branchiostoma lanceolatum. It is reported to be a very rapidly-maturing monomer with moderate acid sensitivity.
   3487..3765    +  CDS            FRB*: T2098L mutant of FKBP-rapamycin binding domain of human FRAP binds synthetic ligands such as AP21967
   3856..3941    +  CDS            large T antigen (fragment): large T antigen from SV40 (simian virus 40)
   3964..4098    +  polyA_signal   SV40 poly(A) signal: SV40 polyadenylation signal
   4136..4152    -  protein_bind   lac operator: The lac repressor binds to the lac operator to inhibit transcription in E. coli. This inhibition can be relieved by adding lactose or isopropyl-β-D-thiogalactopyranoside (IPTG). lac repressor encoded by lacI
   4160..4190    -  promoter       lac promoter: promoter for the E. coli lac operon
   4205..4226    -  protein_bind   CAP binding site: CAP binding activates transcription in the presence of cAMP. E. coli catabolite activator protein
   4239..4331    -  CDS            lacI (fragment): lac repressor; lacI; The lac repressor binds to the lac operator to inhibit transcription in E. coli. This inhibition can be relieved by adding lactose or isopropyl-β-D-thiogalactopyranoside (IPTG).
   4514..5102    -  rep_origin     ori: high-copy-number ColE1/pMB1/pBR322/pUC origin of replication
   5273..6133    -  CDS            AmpR: β-lactamase; bla; confers resistance to ampicillin, carbenicillin, and related antibiotics
   6134..6238    -  promoter       AmpR promoter: bla
   6333..6368    +  CDS            rop (fragment): Rop protein, which maintains plasmids at low copy number; rop
   6470..6569    +  misc_feature   bom (fragment): basis of mobility region from pBR322
   6575..6729    -  CDS            lacZα (fragment): LacZα fragment of β-galactosidase; lacZ fragment
   8529..8804    +  promoter       chicken β-actin promoter: No description available
   8805..968     +  intron         chimeric intron (across the origin): chimera between introns from chicken β-actin and rabbit β-globin
>Addgene plasmid #193717 | pB80-hsKIF5B(1-560)-Rigor-2xmNeongreen-FRB | addgene full sequence | sequence record 383726 | Addgene NGS Result
AGTCGCTGCGCGCTGCCTTCGCCCCGTGCCCCGCTCCGCCGCCGCCTCGCGCCGCCCGCCCCGGCTCTGA
CTGACCGCGTTACTCCCACAGGTGAGCGGGCGGGACGGCCCTTCTCCTCCGGGCTGTAATTAGCGCTTGG
TTTAATGACGGCTCGTTTCTTTTCTGTGGCTGCGTGAAAGCCTTAAAGGGCTCCGGGAGGGCCCTTTGTG
CGGGGGGGAGCGGCTCGGGGGGTGCGTGCGTGTGTGTGTGCGTGGGGAGCGCCGCGTGCGGCTCCGCGCT
GCCCGGCGGCTGTGAGCGCTGCGGGCGCGGCGCGGGGCTTTGTGCGCTCCGCAGTGTGCGCGAGGGGAGC
GCGGCCGGGGGCGGTGCCCCGCGGTGCGGGGGGGGCTGCGAGGGGAACAAAGGCTGCGTGCGGGGTGTGT
GCGTGGGGGGGTGAGCAGGGGGTGTGGGCGCGGCGGTCGGGCTGTAACCCCCCCCTGCACCCCCCTCCCC
GAGTTGCTGAGCACGGCCCGGCTTCGGGTGCGGGGCTCCGTGCGGGGCGTGGCGCGGGGCTCGCCGTGCC
GGGCGGGGGGKGGCGGCAGGKGGGGGKGCCGGGCGGGGCGGGGCCGCCYCGGGCCGGGGRGGGCTCGGGG
GRGGGGCGCGGCGGCCCCCGGAGCGCCGGCGGCTGTCGAGGCGCGGCGAGCCGCAGCCATTGCCTTTTAT
GGTAATCGTGCGAGAGGGCGCAGGGACTTCCTTTGTCCCAAATCTGTGCGGAGCCGAAATCTGGGAGGCG
CCGCCGCACCCCCTCTAGCGGGCGCGGGGCGAAGCGGTGCGGCGCCGGCAGGAAGGAAATGGGCGGGGAG
GGCCTTCGTGCGTCGCCGCGCCGCCGTCCCCTTCTCCATCTCCAGCCTCGGGGCTGTCCGCAGGGGGACG
GCTGCCTTCGGGGGGGACGGGGCAGGGCGGGGTTCGGCTTCTGGCGTGTGACCGGCGGGGTTTATATCTT
CCCTTCTCTGTTCCTCCGCAGCCCCCAAGCTAGCGCTAAGCTTGCCACCATGGGCGCGCCTATGGCGGAC
CTGGCCGAGTGCAACATCAAAGTGATGTGTCGCTTCAGACCTCTCAACGAGTCTGAAGTGAACCGCGGCG
ACAAGTACATCGCCAAGTTTCAGGGAGAAGACACGGTCGTGATCGCGTCCAAGCCTTATGCATTTGATCG
GGTGTTCCAGTCAAGCACATCTCAAGAGCAAGTGTATAATGACTGTGCAAAGAAGATTGTTAAAGATGTA
CTTGAAGGATATAATGGAACAATATTTGCATATGGACAAACATCCTCTGGGAAGACACACACAATGGAGG
GTAAACTTCATGATCCAGAAGGCATGGGAATTATTCCAAGAATAGTGCAAGATATTTTTAATTATATTTA
CTCCATGGATGAAAATTTGGAATTTCATATTAAGGTTTCATATTTTGAAATATATTTGGATAAGATAAGG
GACCTGTTAGATGTTTCAAAGACCAACCTTTCAGTTCATGAAGACAAAAACCGAGTTCCCTATGTAAAGG
GGTGCACAGAGCGTTTTGTATGTAGTCCAGATGAAGTTATGGATACCATAGATGAAGGAAAATCCAACAG
ACATGTAGCAGTTACAAATATGAATGAACATAGCTCTAGGAGTCACAGTATATTTCTTATTAATGTCAAA
CAAGAGAACACACAAACGGAACAAAAGCTGAGTGGAAAACTTTATCTGGTTGATTTAGCTGCTAGTGAAA
AGGTTAGTAAAACTGGAGCTGAAGGTGCTGTGCTGGATGAAGCTAAAAACATCAACAAGTCACTTTCTGC
TCTTGGAAATGTTATTTCTGCTTTGGCTGAGGGTAGTACATATGTTCCATATCGAGATAGTAAAATGACA
AGAATCCTTCAAGATTCATTAGGTGGCAACTGTAGAACCACTATTGTAATTTGCTGCTCTCCATCATCAT
ACAATGAGTCTGAAACAAAATCTACACTCTTATTTGGCCAAAGGGCCAAAACAATTAAGAACACAGTTTG
TGTCAATGTGGAGTTAACTGCAGAACAGTGGAAAAAGAAGTATGAAAAAGAAAAAGAAAAAAATAAGATC
CTGCGGAACACTATTCAGTGGCTTGAAAATGAGCTCAACAGATGGCGTAATGGGGAGACGGTGCCTATTG
ATGAACAGTTTGACAAAGAGAAAGCCAACTTGGAAGCTTTCACAGTGGATAAAGATATTACTCTTACCAA
TGATAAACCAGCAACCGCAATTGGAGTTATAGGAAATTTTACTGATGCTGAAAGAAGAAAGTGTGAAGAA
GAAATTGCTAAATTATACAAACAGCTTGATGACAAGGATGAAGAAATTAACCAGCAAAGTCAACTGGTAG
AGAAACTGAAGACGCAAATGTTGGATCAGGAGGAGCTTTTGGCATCTACCAGAAGGGATCAAGACAATAT
GCAAGCTGAGCTGAATCGCCTTCAAGCAGAAAATGATGCCTCTAAAGAAGAAGTGAAAGAAGTTTTACAG
GCCCTAGAAGAACTTGCTGTCAATTATGATCAGAAGTCTCAGGAAGTTGAAGACAAAACTAAGGAATATG
AATTGCTTAGTGATGAATTGAATCAGAAATCGGCAACTTTAGCGAGTATAGATGCTGAGCTTCAGAAACT
TAAGGAAATGACCAACCACCAGAAAAAACGAGCAGCTGAGATGATGGCATCTTTACTAAAAAAGTCGACG
ATCCAGGAAGCGGCAAGCTTAATGGTGAGCAAGGGCGAGGAGGATAACATGGCCTCTCTCCCAGCGACAC
ATGAGTTACACATCTTTGGCTCCATCAACGGTGTGGACTTTGACATGGTGGGTCAGGGCACCGGCAATCC
AAATGATGGTTATGAGGAGTTAAACCTGAAGTCCACCAAGGGTGACCTCCAGTTCTCCCCCTGGATTCTG
GTCCCTCATATCGGGTATGGCTTCCATCAGTACCTGCCCTACCCTGACGGGATGTCGCCTTTCCAGGCCG
CCATGGTAGATGGCTCCGGCTACCAAGTCCATCGCACAATGCAGTTTGAAGATGGTGCCTCCCTTACTGT
TAACTACCGCTACACCTACGAGGGAAGCCACATCAAAGGAGAGGCCCAGGTGAAGGGGACTGGTTTCCCT
GCTGACGGTCCTGTGATGACCAACTCGCTGACCGCTGCGGACTGGTGCAGGTCGAAGAAGACTTACCCCA
ACGACAAAACCATCATCAGTACCTTTAAGTGGAGTTACACCACTGGAAATGGCAAGCGCTACCGGAGCAC
TGCGCGGACCACCTACACCTTTGCCAAGCCAATGGCGGCTAACTATCTGAAGAACCAGCCGATGTACGTG
TTCCGTAAGACGGAGCTCAAGCACTCCAAGACCGAGCTCAACTTCAAGGAGTGGCAAAAGGCCTTTACCG
ATGTGATGGGCATGGACGAGCTGTACAAGTCTAGAGGAGGCGGTGGCTCAACTAGTATCCTCTGGCATGA
GATGTGGCATGAAGGCCTGGAAGAGGCATCTCGTTTGTACTTTGGGGAAAGGAACGTGAAAGGCATGTTT
GAGGTGCTGGAGCCCTTGCATGCTATGATGGAACGGGGCCCCCAGACTCTGAAGGAAACATCCTTTAATC
AGGCCTATGGTCGAGATTTAATGGAGGCCCAAGAGTGGTGCAGGAAGTACATGAAATCAGGGAATGTCAA
GGACCTCCTCCAAGCCTGGGACCTCTATTATCATGTGTTCCGACGAATCTCAAAGTAAGCGGCCGCCATA
TGCATCCTAGGCCTATTAATATTCCGGAGTATACGTAGCCGGCTAACGTTAACAACCGGTACCTCTAGAT
AAGTAATGATCATAATCAGCCATATCACATCTGTAGAGGTTTTACTTGCTTTAAAAAACCTCCCACACCT
CCCCCTGAACCTGAAACATAAAATGAATGCAATTGTTGTTGTTAACTTGTTTATTGCAGCTTATAATGGT
TACAAATAAAGCAATAGCATCACAAATTTCACAAATAAAGCATTTTTTTCACTGCATTCTAGTTGTGGTT
TGTCCAAACTCATCAATGTATCTTATCATGTCTGGATCAATTCGTAATCATGTCATAGCTGTTTCCTGTG
TGAAATTGTTATCCGCTCACAATTCCACACAACATACGAGCCGGAAGCATAAAGTGTAAAGCCTGGGGTG
CCTAATGAGTGAGCTAACTCACATTAATTGCGTTGCGCTCACTGCCCGCTTTCCAGTCGGGAAACCTGTC
GTGCCAGCTGCATTAATGAATCGGCCAACGCGCGGGGAGAGGCGGTTTGCGTATTGGGCGCTCTTCCGCT
TCCTCGCTCACTGACTCGCTGCGCTCGGTCGTTCGGCTGCGGCGAGCGGTATCAGCTCACTCAAAGGCGG
TAATACGGTTATCCACAGAATCAGGGGATAACGCAGGAAAGAACATGTGAGCAAAAGGCCAGCAAAAGGC
CAGGAACCGTAAAAAGGCCGCGTTGCTGGCGTTTTTCCATAGGCTCCGCCCCCCTGACGAGCATCACAAA
AATCGACGCTCAAGTCAGAGGTGGCGAAACCCGACAGGACTATAAAGATACCAGGCGTTTCCCCCTGGAA
GCTCCCTCGTGCGCTCTCCTGTTCCGACCCTGCCGCTTACCGGATACCTGTCCGCCTTTCTCCCTTCGGG
AAGCGTGGCGCTTTCTCATAGCTCACGCTGTAGGTATCTCAGTTCGGTGTAGGTCGTTCGCTCCAAGCTG
GGCTGTGTGCACGAACCCCCCGTTCAGCCCGACCGCTGCGCCTTATCCGGTAACTATCGTCTTGAGTCCA
ACCCGGTAAGACACGACTTATCGCCACTGGCAGCAGCCACTGGTAACAGGATTAGCAGAGCGAGGTATGT
AGGCGGTGCTACAGAGTTCTTGAAGTGGTGGCCTAACTACGGCTACACTAGAAGAACAGTATTTGGTATC
TGCGCTCTGCTGAAGCCAGTTACCTTCGGAAAAAGAGTTGGTAGCTCTTGATCCGGCAAACAAACCACCG
CTGGTAGCGGTGGTTTTTTTGTTTGCAAGCAGCAGATTACGCGCAGAAAAAAAGGATCTCAAGAAGATCC
TTTGATCTTTTCTACGGGGTCTGACGCTCAGTGGAACGAAAACTCACGTTAAGGGATTTTGGTCATGAGA
TTATCAAAAAGGATCTTCACCTAGATCCTTTTAAATTAAAAATGAAGTTTTAAATCAATCTAAAGTATAT
ATGAGTAAACTTGGTCTGACAGTTACCAATGCTTAATCAGTGAGGCACCTATCTCAGCGATCTGTCTATT
TCGTTCATCCATAGTTGCCTGACTCCCCGTCGTGTAGATAACTACGATACGGGAGGGCTTACCATCTGGC
CCCAGTGCTGCAATGATACCGCGAGACCCACGCTCACCGGCTCCAGATTTATCAGCAATAAACCAGCCAG
CCGGAAGGGCCGAGCGCAGAAGTGGTCCTGCAACTTTATCCGCCTCCATCCAGTCTATTAATTGTTGCCG
GGAAGCTAGAGTAAGTAGTTCGCCAGTTAATAGTTTGCGCAACGTTGTTGCCATTGCTACAGGCATCGTG
GTGTCACGCTCGTCGTTTGGTATGGCTTCATTCAGCTCCGGTTCCCAACGATCAAGGCGAGTTACATGAT
CCCCCATGTTGTGCAAAAAAGCGGTTAGCTCCTTCGGTCCTCCGATCGTTGTCAGAAGTAAGTTGGCCGC
AGTGTTATCACTCATGGTTATGGCAGCACTGCATAATTCTCTTACTGTCATGCCATCCGTAAGATGCTTT
TCTGTGACTGGTGAGTACTCAACCAAGTCATTCTGAGAATAGTGTATGCGGCGACCGAGTTGCTCTTGCC
CGGCGTCAATACGGGATAATACCGCGCCACATAGCAGAACTTTAAAAGTGCTCATCATTGGAAAACGTTC
TTCGGGGCGAAAACTCTCAAGGATCTTACCGCTGTTGAGATCCAGTTCGATGTAACCCACTCGTGCACCC
AACTGATCTTCAGCATCTTTTACTTTCACCAGCGTTTCTGGGTGAGCAAAAACAGGAAGGCAAAATGCCG
CAAAAAAGGGAATAAGGGCGACACGGAAATGTTGAATACTCATACTCTTCCTTTTTCAATATTATTGAAG
CATTTATCAGGGTTATTGTCTCATGAGCGGATACATATTTGAATGTATTTAGAAAAATAAACAAATAGGG
GTTCCGCGCACATTTCCCCGAAAAGTGCCACCTGACGTCTAAGAAACCATTATTATCATGACATTAACCT
ATAAAAATAGGCGTATCACGAGGCCCTTTCGTCTCGCGCGTTTCGGTGATGACGGTGAAAACCTCTGACA
CATGCAGCTCCCGGAGACGGTCACAGCTTGTCTGTAAGCGGATGCCGGGAGCAGACAAGCCCGTCAGGGC
GCGTCAGCGGGTGTTGGCGGGTGTCGGGGCTGGCTTAACTATGCGGCATCAGAGCAGATTGTACTGAGAG
TGCACCATATGCGGTGTGAAATACCGCACAGATGCGTAAGGAGAAAATACCGCATCAGGCGCCATTCGCC
ATTCAGGCTGCGCAACTGTTGGGAAGGGCGATCGGTGCGGGCCTCTTCGCTATTACGCCAGCTGGCGAAA
GGGGGATGTGCTGCAAGGCGATTAAGTTGGGTAACGCCAGGGTTTTCCCAGTCACGACGTTGTAAAACGA
CGGCCAGTGCCAAGTTGGGATCTTTGCATTGGCCCACGGCTCTCAGGATGGGGATGCTCCCCTTCAGCAC
CCGGTTCCCCTTGGAAACTGATGGTCCTGGCTCTGTGGCATGGCAGTGGCACTGTGAGGAGCCCCCTACC
AGCAGCACACAGTGGGGTTGGCACTGCCACGCTCCGGATGCCGCGCTCTGATCCAACCCCATAATCAAGG
GAACCCGAATTGCCCCATCATTGCCCCCACCACCCCCATCCTGCCGGGCCCTCACACCCCACGCTGCCTT
CTGGTGACATTCCCCAGCCCAAACCCACGGCTTCATGGCTACCGCGGGGCATTTCCCATTGCCGCCCCAT
TATCAGCTCTGCACACCTCCCGCTGTACCCATGCCTCGTGGCTGCCCTTCTTTGACGTATAATCTTCTAA
TTAATACCCGGCCTTGTCAAAGTGGAGCACAAACGTTAATTAATTCCCCAGCAGGCAGGTAATTAACAGT
GTGACTCCCTTTTTGCTGCGAGTGGGGCTGATACAGAGAGATGTGGCACTATGGAGCCCACGGGGTCCTG
GCACTGGGTGCCCACGGAGGTCCCCATGTGCTGCAGTGTCACCGCCTCCGAGGAGACAGTATTGTCCCTG
CGGTGTCCCTGCAGCTCAGCTCTGTCCACAGGGCCACCTCCAGTTTGGAGGGGACACAATGCAGCCCCGA
TGCAACCCATCCTCGCAGCATCCCAGGGACAAAGACCCCACTGCAAGACCGCACACAGGGCTGGGTCCCG
CTCCCCTAATATCTACAGTGCTTCTTGCATGGCCCCTTAATCAATGCAGTTAATCAGCATGCGCTCATGC
ACCGCTCTGGAGCTGCAAAGCCCCTCGCAGCGCTGCTCACCAACACCGCGCACCGCCCCGGCCCAGCCTG
CAGCACGCGCTGCAAACAGGAAAGAAACAAAATATTGCCCAAATGTAGGCAAAGGCATTCGGCTGCCTTG
ACCTCCGCCGGGCCGGGCCCTGCCTGACTCAGCTCCTTACTCAGCGCTCGCTTCCTCCCTCCGGCTGCCA
CCGCCGCAGCGCACACCCTGACAAAGAGTGGCCCTTAACGGGCTCTGAGGTGCACCCAGCAGTGCACTCA
GCAGTCCAAGGGCCGGCCTGGAGGTTTGCACCGCTACGTGCTGACATTAGCATTGAACTTGGCCCTGGGT
AGTGCTGCAGGCCGGGCGGGGTGGGTGTAGAGAGTGCAGCGCGCGTTGCACCCGGTGCCCCTTCCCCTCC
CTTGCATCCCAGCAGGCTGCACCCCAGCACCAGGCCCGTGCATGCATGCTCCTGGTGTTATTGCAGCCTG
GTGCATGCATGCGTCTTGATGGTGCAGCGCTGTGCATGCATCCTCCTTGGTGTGTAGCAGTCTAGTGCAT
GCATACCCCTCGGTGTTATTGCTGCTCTGTGCACGCACGCTCATTGTATCACTTCATCCCAGTGCATGCA
CTCACACTGGAGCGATTGCTGCTCGGTGCACGCACACTCATTGTATCACTGCAGCTCAGTGGCTGCACGC
ACACCGGTGTTATTGCTGCTCGGTGCGTGCATGCACATCAGTGTCGCTGCAGCTCAGTGCATGCACGCTC
ATTGCCCATCGCTATCCCTGCCTCTCCTGCTGGCGCTCCCCGGGAGGTGACTTCAAGGGGACCGCAGGAC
CACCTCGGGGGTGGGGGGAGGGCTGCACACGCGGACCCCGCTCCCCCTCCCCAACAAAGCACTGTGGAAT
CAAAAAGGGGGGAGGGGGGATGGAGGGGCGCGTCACACCCCCGCCCCACACCCTCACCTCGAGGTGAGCC
CCACGTTCTGCTTCACTCTCCCCATCTCCCCCCCCTCCCCACCCCCAATTTTGTATTTATTTATTTTTTA
ATTATTTTGTGCAGCGATGGGGGCGGGGGGGGGGGGGNCGCGCGCCAGGCGGGGCGGGGCGGGGCGRGGG
GCGGGGCGGGGCGAGGCGGAGAGGTGCGGCGGCAGCCAATCAGAGCGGCGCGCTCCGAAAGTTTCCTTTT
ATGGCGAGGCGGCGGCGGCGGCGGCCCTATAAAAAGCGAAGCGCGCGGCGGGCGGG
